Addgene plasmid #228345: pMT2095
Purpose: 2,4-Diacetylphloroglucinol (DAPG)-regulatable EGFP expression
Depositing lab: Jun Ishii. Depositing organization: Kobe University. Publication: Designing strong inducible synthetic promoters in yeasts. Tominaga M, Shima Y, Nozaki K, Ito Y, Someda M, Shoya Y, Hashii N, Obata C, Matsumoto-Kitano M, Suematsu K, Matsukawa T, Hosoya K, Hashiba N, Kondo A, Ishii J. Nat Commun. 2024 Dec 19;15(1):10653. doi: 10.1038/s41467-024-54865-z. PubMed 39702268.
Backbone
  Vector backbone: pUC19
  Vector type: Yeast Expression, Synthetic Biology
  Selectable markers: Neomycin (select with G418)
Growth in bacteria
  Bacterial resistance: Ampicillin, 100 μg/mL
  Growth temperature: 37°C
  Growth strain: DH5alpha
  Copy number: High Copy
Gene/Insert
  Gene/Insert name: EGFP
  Species: Synthetic; Aequorea victoria
  Promoter: 2,4-Diacetylphloroglucinol-regulatable synthetic promoter (KpPhl1.1)
  Cloning method: Ligation Independent Cloning
Terms and licenses: Academic/Nonprofit Terms; Industry Terms: Not Available to Industry
How to cite: pMT2095 was a gift from Jun Ishii (Addgene plasmid # 228345 ; http://n2t.net/addgene:228345 ; RRID:Addgene_228345)
