[The description below was written by a language model from this plasmid's Addgene catalogue record and pLannotate feature annotations shown in this document.]
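Description:
pMT2095 is a 5.9 kb yeast expression plasmid built on the pUC19 cloning backbone and designed for 2,4-diacetylphloroglucinol (DAPG)-regulatable production of EGFP. In E. coli it is maintained at high copy through the ColE1/pUC-type origin and selected with ampicillin via the β-lactamase gene and its native promoter. Remnants of the pUC19 lac region (CAP site, lac promoter and operator, lacZα fragment, a short lacI fragment) are backbone carry-over and play no evident role in the design. For selection in yeast the plasmid carries a neo (nptII) coding sequence on the reverse strand, conferring G418 resistance; the promoter and terminator driving it are not identified in the annotation. No yeast replication origin is annotated, which would be consistent with use by genomic integration, but the record does not state this.

The payload is an EGFP reporter placed under KpPhl1.1, a synthetic DAPG-responsive promoter. The feature table detects a fragment of the AOX1 promoter immediately upstream of EGFP, suggesting the synthetic promoter incorporates AOX1-derived core sequence. The reporter is followed by a short AOX1 coding remnant and the AOX1 transcription terminator. These Komagataella phaffii (Pichia pastoris) parts, together with the "Kp" prefix, point to that methylotrophic yeast as the intended host. No DAPG-sensing regulator is annotated on this plasmid, so the transcription factor that confers ligand responsiveness is presumably supplied separately, although the record does not say how. The very short ADH1 promoter and Tn7L matches are probably incidental hits. The construct serves as a fluorescent readout for characterising strong inducible synthetic promoters in yeast synthetic biology.
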