Features (pLannotate 1.2.2; 17 found; start..end, strand, type, name):
     96..200     +  promoter       AmpR promoter: bla
    201..1061    +  CDS            AmpR: β-lactamase; bla; confers resistance to ampicillin, carbenicillin, and related antibiotics
   1232..1820    +  rep_origin     ori: high-copy-number ColE1/pMB1/pBR322/pUC origin of replication
   2003..2095    +  CDS            lacI (fragment): lac repressor; lacI; The lac repressor binds to the lac operator to inhibit transcription in E. coli. This inhibition can be relieved by adding lactose or isopropyl-β-D-thiogalactopyranoside (IPTG).
   2108..2129    +  protein_bind   CAP binding site: CAP binding activates transcription in the presence of cAMP. E. coli catabolite activator protein
   2144..2174    +  promoter       lac promoter: promoter for the E. coli lac operon
   2182..2198    +  protein_bind   lac operator: The lac repressor binds to the lac operator to inhibit transcription in E. coli. This inhibition can be relieved by adding lactose or isopropyl-β-D-thiogalactopyranoside (IPTG). lac repressor encoded by lacI
   2554..2751    +  promoter       AOX1 promoter (fragment): Pichia pastoris AOX1; inducible promoter, regulated by methanol
   2758..3474    +  CDS            EGFP: EGFP is a basic (constitutively fluorescent) green fluorescent protein published in 1996, derived from Aequorea victoria. It is reported to be a rapidly-maturing weak dimer with moderate acid sensitivity.
   3483..3548    +  CDS            AOX1 (fragment): ALOX1_KOMPC - Experimental evidence at protein level: Swiss-Prot protein existence level 1. Major isoform of alcohol oxidase, which catalyzes the oxidation of methanol to formaldehyde and hydrogen peroxide, the first step in the methanol utilization pathway of methylotrophic yeasts. From Komagataella phaffii (strain ATCC 76273 / CBS 7435 / CECT 11047 / NRRL Y-11430 / Wegner 21-1) (Yeast) (Pichia pastoris).
   3552..3798    +  terminator     AOX1 terminator: Pichia pastoris AOX1; transcription terminator for AOX1
   3839..3856    -  promoter       ADH1 promoter (fragment): S. cerevisiae ADH1; promoter for alcohol dehydrogenase 1
   3917..3933    +  mobile_element Tn7L (fragment): mini-Tn7 element (left end of the Tn7 transposon) Tn7
   4450..5241    -  CDS            neo: KKA2_KLEPN - Also known as kan, nptII. Experimental evidence at protein level: Swiss-Prot protein existence level 1. Resistance to kanamycin, neomycin, paromomycin, ribostamycin, butirosin and gentamicin B. From Klebsiella pneumoniae.
   5530..5687    +  CDS            lacZα (fragment): LacZα fragment of β-galactosidase; lacZ fragment
   5693..5792    -  misc_feature   bom (fragment): basis of mobility region from pBR322
   5894..1       -  CDS            rop (fragment) (across the origin): Rop protein, which maintains plasmids at low copy number; rop
>Addgene plasmid #228345 | pMT2095 | addgene full sequence | sequence record 458297 | Addgene NGS Result
GACGAAAGGGCCTCGTGATACGCCTATTTTTATAGGTTAATGTCATGATAATAATGGTTTCTTAGACGTC
AGGTGGCACTTTTCGGGGAAATGTGCGCGGAACCCCTATTTGTTTATTTTTCTAAATACATTCAAATATG
TATCCGCTCATGAGACAATAACCCTGATAAATGCTTCAATAATATTGAAAAAGGAAGAGTATGAGTATTC
AACATTTCCGTGTCGCCCTTATTCCCTTTTTTGCGGCATTTTGCCTTCCTGTTTTTGCTCACCCAGAAAC
GCTGGTGAAAGTAAAAGATGCTGAAGATCAGTTGGGTGCACGAGTGGGTTACATCGAACTGGATCTCAAC
AGCGGTAAGATCCTTGAGAGTTTTCGCCCCGAAGAACGTTTTCCAATGATGAGCACTTTTAAAGTTCTGC
TATGTGGCGCGGTATTATCCCGTATTGACGCCGGGCAAGAGCAACTCGGTCGCCGCATACACTATTCTCA
GAATGACTTGGTTGAGTACTCACCAGTCACAGAAAAGCATCTTACGGATGGCATGACAGTAAGAGAATTA
TGCAGTGCTGCCATAACCATGAGTGATAACACTGCGGCCAACTTACTTCTGACAACGATCGGAGGACCGA
AGGAGCTAACCGCTTTTTTGCACAACATGGGGGATCATGTAACTCGCCTTGATCGTTGGGAACCGGAGCT
GAATGAAGCCATACCAAACGACGAGCGTGACACCACGATGCCTGTAGCAATGGCAACAACGTTGCGCAAA
CTATTAACTGGCGAACTACTTACTCTAGCTTCCCGGCAACAATTAATAGACTGGATGGAGGCGGATAAAG
TTGCAGGACCACTTCTGCGCTCGGCCCTTCCGGCTGGCTGGTTTATTGCTGATAAATCTGGAGCCGGTGA
GCGTGGGTCTCGCGGTATCATTGCAGCACTGGGGCCAGATGGTAAGCCCTCCCGTATCGTAGTTATCTAC
ACGACGGGGAGTCAGGCAACTATGGATGAACGAAATAGACAGATCGCTGAGATAGGTGCCTCACTGATTA
AGCATTGGTAACTGTCAGACCAAGTTTACTCATATATACTTTAGATTGATTTAAAACTTCATTTTTAATT
TAAAAGGATCTAGGTGAAGATCCTTTTTGATAATCTCATGACCAAAATCCCTTAACGTGAGTTTTCGTTC
CACTGAGCGTCAGACCCCGTAGAAAAGATCAAAGGATCTTCTTGAGATCCTTTTTTTCTGCGCGTAATCT
GCTGCTTGCAAACAAAAAAACCACCGCTACCAGCGGTGGTTTGTTTGCCGGATCAAGAGCTACCAACTCT
TTTTCCGAAGGTAACTGGCTTCAGCAGAGCGCAGATACCAAATACTGTTCTTCTAGTGTAGCCGTAGTTA
GGCCACCACTTCAAGAACTCTGTAGCACCGCCTACATACCTCGCTCTGCTAATCCTGTTACCAGTGGCTG
CTGCCAGTGGCGATAAGTCGTGTCTTACCGGGTTGGACTCAAGACGATAGTTACCGGATAAGGCGCAGCG
GTCGGGCTGAACGGGGGGTTCGTGCACACAGCCCAGCTTGGAGCGAACGACCTACACCGAACTGAGATAC
CTACAGCGTGAGCTATGAGAAAGCGCCACGCTTCCCGAAGGGAGAAAGGCGGACAGGTATCCGGTAAGCG
GCAGGGTCGGAACAGGAGAGCGCACGAGGGAGCTTCCAGGGGGAAACGCCTGGTATCTTTATAGTCCTGT
CGGGTTTCGCCACCTCTGACTTGAGCGTCGATTTTTGTGATGCTCGTCAGGGGGGCGGAGCCTATGGAAA
AACGCCAGCAACGCGGCCTTTTTACGGTTCCTGGCCTTTTGCTGGCCTTTTGCTCACATGTTCTTTCCTG
CGTTATCCCCTGATTCTGTGGATAACCGTATTACCGCCTTTGAGTGAGCTGATACCGCTCGCCGCAGCCG
AACGACCGAGCGCAGCGAGTCAGTGAGCGAGGAAGCGGAAGAGCGCCCAATACGCAAACCGCCTCTCCCC
GCGCGTTGGCCGATTCATTAATGCAGCTGGCACGACAGGTTTCCCGACTGGAAAGCGGGCAGTGAGCGCA
ACGCAATTAATGTGAGTTAGCTCACTCATTAGGCACCCCAGGCTTTACACTTTATGCTTCCGGCTCGTAT
GTTGTGTGGAATTGTGAGCGGATAACAATTTCACACAGGAAACAGCTATGACCATGATTACGCCAAGCTT
GCGGCCGCGGATCCATCGATTTGTATGTGAAATAGCTGAAATTCGAAAATTTCATTATGGCTGTATCTAC
TTTAGCGTATTAGGCATTTGAGCATTGGCTTGAACAATGCGGGCTGTAGTGTGTCACCAAAGAAACCATT
CGGGTTCGGATCTGGAAGTCCTCATCACGTGATGCCGATCTCGTGTATTTTATTTTCAGATAACACCTGA
AGACTTTTGGGTCGGAGGACTGGCTCTTTCCGATCAAATTGGAATGGAAAATTGCTCCGGATCCTATGTA
TGATACGAAACGTACCGTATCGTTAAGGTAGCGTCAAAATTTAACTGTTCTAACCCCTACTTGACAGCAA
TATATAAACAGAAGGAAGCTGCCCTGTCTTAAACCTTTTTTTTTATCATCATTATTAGCTTACTTTCATA
ATTGCGACTGGTTCCAATTGACAAGCTTTTGATTTTAACGACTTTTAACGACAACTTGAGAAGATCAAAA
AACAACTAATTATTCGAAACGACTAGTATGGTTTCTAAGGGTGAAGAGTTGTTCACTGGTGTTGTTCCAA
TCTTGGTTGAGTTGGACGGTGACGTTAACGGACACAAGTTCTCTGTTTCTGGTGAAGGTGAGGGTGACGC
TACTTACGGAAAGTTGACTTTGAAGTTCATCTGTACTACTGGTAAGTTGCCAGTTCCATGGCCAACTTTG
GTTACTACTTTGACTTACGGTGTTCAGTGTTTCTCCAGATACCCAGACCACATGAAGCAGCACGATTTCT
TCAAGTCTGCTATGCCAGAGGGTTACGTTCAAGAGAGAACTATCTTCTTCAAGGACGACGGTAACTACAA
GACTAGAGCTGAGGTTAAGTTCGAGGGTGACACATTGGTTAACAGAATCGAGTTGAAGGGTATCGACTTC
AAAGAGGACGGAAACATCTTGGGTCACAAGTTGGAGTACAACTACAACTCCCACAACGTTTACATCATGG
CTGACAAGCAGAAGAACGGTATCAAGGTTAACTTCAAGATCAGACACAACATCGAGGACGGTTCCGTTCA
ATTGGCTGACCACTACCAACAGAACACTCCAATTGGTGACGGTCCAGTTTTGTTGCCAGACAACCACTAC
TTGTCCACTCAATCCGCTTTGTCCAAGGACCCAAACGAGAAGAGAGATCACATGGTTTTGTTGGAGTTCG
TTACTGCTGCTGGTATCACTTTGGGTATGGACGAGTTGTACAAGTAACTCGAGCCTTAGACATGACTGTT
CCTCAGTTCAAGTTGGGCACTTACGAGAAGACCGGTCTTGCTAGATTCTAATCAAGAGGATGTCAGAATG
CCATTTGCCTGAGAGATGCAGGCTTCATTTTTGATACTTTTTTATTTGTAACCTATATAGTATAGGATTT
TTTTTGTCATTTTGTTTCTTCTCGTACGAGCTTGCTCCTGATCAGCCTATCTCGCAGCTGATGAATATCT
TGTGGTAGGGGTTTGGGAAAATCATTCGAGTTTGATGTTTTTCTTGGTATTTCCCACTCCTCTTCAGAGT
ACAGAAGATTAAGTGAGACGTTCGTTTGTGCAAGCTTAGATCTTCTAGAGACAATAAGAAGAAAAAAAAA
GAAAAGCGGTGGGGGAGGGATTATTAAATAAGGATTATGTAACCCCAGGGTACCGTTCTATACATATTTA
AGGATTATTTAGGACAATCGATGAAATCGGCATCAAACTGGATGGGAGTATAGTGTCCGGATAATCGGAT
AAATCATCTTGCGAGGAGCCGCTTGGTTGGTTGGTGAGAGGAGTGAAATATGTGTCTCCTCACCCAAGAA
TCGCGATATCAGCACCCTGTGGGGGACACTATTGGCCTCCCTCCCAAACCTTCGATGTGGTAGTGCTTTA
TTATATTGATTACATTGATTACATAGCTAAACCCTGCCTGGTTGCAAGTTGAGCTCCGAATTCCAATATT
AGTAAAATGCCTGCAAGATAACCTCGGTATGGCGTCCGACCCCGCTTAATTATTTTAACTCCTTTCCAAC
GAGGACTTCGTAATTTTTGATTAGGGAGTTGAGAAACGGGGGGTCTTGATACCTCCTCGATTTCAGATCC
CACCCCCTCTCAGTCCCAAGTGGGACCCCCCTCGGCCGTGAAATGCGCGCACTTTAGTTTTTTTCGCATG
TAAACGCCGGTGTCCGTCATCTAGAGAATTCCCCGCTCAGAAGAACTCGTCAAGAAGGCGATAGAAGGCG
ATGCGCTGCGAATCGGGAGCGGCGATACCGTAAAGCACGAGGAAGCGGTCAGCCCATTCGCCGCCAAGCT
CTTCAGCAATATCACGGGTAGCCAACGCTATGTCCTGATAGCGGTCCGCCACACCCAGCCGGCCACAGTC
GATGAATCCAGAAAAGCGGCCATTTTCCACCATGATATTCGGCAAGCAGGCATCGCCATGGGTCACGACG
AGATCCTCGCCGTCGGGCATGCGCGCCTTGAGCCTGGCGAACAGTTCGGCTGGCGCGAGCCCCTGATGCT
CTTCGTCCAGATCATCCTGATCGACAAGACCGGCTTCCATCCGAGTACGTGCTCGCTCGATGCGATGTTT
CGCTTGGTGGTCGAATGGGCAGGTAGCCGGATCAAGCGTATGCAGCCGCCGCATTGCATCAGCCATGATG
GATACTTTCTCGGCAGGAGCAAGGTGAGATGACAGGAGATCCTGCCCCGGCACTTCGCCCAATAGCAGCC
AGTCCCTTCCCGCTTCAGTGACAACGTCGAGCACAGCTGCGCAAGGAACGCCCGTCGTGGCCAGCCACGA
TAGCCGCGCTGCCTCGTCCTGCAGTTCATTCAGGGCACCGGACAGGTCGGTCTTGACAAAAAGAACCGGG
CGCCCCTGCGCTGACAGCCGGAACACGGCGGCATCAGAGCAGCCGATTGTCTGTTGTGCCCAGTCATAGC
CGAATAGCCTCTCCACCCAAGCGGCCGGAGAACCTGCGTGCAATCCATCTTGTTCAATCATATGGTTTCT
ATATTATCTTTGTACTAAAGAGCAATTGATAATGTGCGAGAAAAACTGGTCCTTATATACCGTTTGCAGC
ACTCCCTCCCGAACTTTACGAAAAGTCGTGCGCCACCTGATTTTCATCACGCCAAAAACCTACACGTATG
ACTACTCCGGGCCAGTGTTCACCACGAGCTATATAGTGTTAATTAATTACCTTATTGGTTAGCTCTGCAT
GTAAGGGTGGTGTGAGCCGGGAATTGGGTCTACTCTAGCGTTCAGTAAGGTGATATAAAGCTCTGTAGAA
TTCACTGGCCGTCGTTTTACAACGTCGTGACTGGGAAAACCCTGGCGTTACCCAACTTAATCGCCTTGCA
GCACATCCCCCTTTCGCCAGCTGGCGTAATAGCGAAGAGGCCCGCACCGATCGCCCTTCCCAACAGTTGC
GCAGCCTGAATGGCGAATGGCGCCTGATGCGGTATTTTCTCCTTACGCATCTGTGCGGTATTTCACACCG
CATATGGTGCACTCTCAGTACAATCTGCTCTGATGCCGCATAGTTAAGCCAGCCCCGACACCCGCCAACA
CCCGCTGACGCGCCCTGACGGGCTTGTCTGCTCCCGGCATCCGCTTACAGACAAGCTGTGACCGTCTCCG
GGAGCTGCATGTGTCAGAGGTTTTCACCGTCATCACCGAAACGCGCGA
